>Addgene plasmid #166112 | pEGFP_WT-talin1 (1-2541) | addgene full sequence | sequence record 330286 | Addgene NGS Result
TAGTTATTAATAGTAATCAATTACGGGGTCATTAGTTCATAGCCCATATATGGAGTTCCGCGTTACATAA
CTTACGGTAAATGGCCCGCCTGGCTGACCGCCCAACGACCCCCGCCCATTGACGTCAATAATGACGTATG
TTCCCATAGTAACGCCAATAGGGACTTTCCATTGACGTCAATGGGTGGAGTATTTACGGTAAACTGCCCA
CTTGGCAGTACATCAAGTGTATCATATGCCAAGTACGCCCCCTATTGACGTCAATGACGGTAAATGGCCC
GCCTGGCATTATGCCCAGTACATGACCTTATGGGACTTTCCTACTTGGCAGTACATCTACGTATTAGTCA
TCGCTATTACCATGGTGATGCGGTTTTGGCAGTACATCAATGGGCGTGGATAGCGGTTTGACTCACGGGG
ATTTCCAAGTCTCCACCCCATTGACGTCAATGGGAGTTTGTTTTGGCACCAAAATCAACGGGACTTTCCA
AAATGTCGTAACAACTCCGCCCCATTGACGCAAATGGGCGGTAGGCGTGTACGGTGGGAGGTCTATATAA
GCAGAGCTGGTTTAGTGAACCGTCAGATCCGCTAGCGCTACCGGTATTAGGCACCCCAGGCTTTACACGA
ATTCGCAGAAGCTGCCACCATGGTTGCGCTTTCGCTGAAGATTAGCATTGGGAATGTGGTGAAGACGATG
CAATTTGAGCCATCTACCATGGTGTACGACGCCTGCCGCATGATTCGTGAGCGGATCCCAGAGGCCCTGG
CTGGCCCTCCCAACGACTTTGGGCTCTTTCTGTCAGATGATGACCCCAAAAAAGGCATCTGGCTAGAGGC
TGGGAAAGCTTTGGACTACTACATGCTCCGAAATGGGGACACCATGGAGTACAGAAAAAAGCAGAGACCC
CTGAAGATCCGGATGTTAGACGGAACGGTGAAGACTATCATGGTGGATGACTCCAAGACCGTCACAGACA
TGCTCATGACCATTTGTGCCCGAATTGGTATCACCAACCATGATGAGTATTCACTGGTTCGAGAGCTGAT
GGAAGAAAAGAAAGATGAGGGGACAGGGACCCTGAGAAAAGACAAGACCCTACTGCGAGATGAAAAGAAG
ATGGAGAAGCTAAAGCAGAAGTTGCACACAGACGATGAGTTGAACTGGCTGGACCATGGGCGGACACTGA
GGGAACAGGGAGTGGAAGAGCATGAGACGTTGCTGCTGCGGAGAAAGTTCTTCTACTCAGACCAGAATGT
GGATTCCCGAGACCCTGTACAGCTGAACCTTCTCTATGTGCAGGCACGAGATGACATCCTGAATGGCTCC
CATCCTGTCTCCTTTGACAAGGCCTGTGAATTTGCAGGCTTCCAGTGCCAGATCCAGTTTGGACCTCACA
ATGAACAGAAGCACAAGGCTGGCTTCCTTGACCTGAAGGACTTCCTGCCCAAGGAGTATGTGAAGCAGAA
GGGAGAGCGTAAGATCTTTCAGGCACACAAGAATTGTGGGCAGATGAGTGAAATTGAGGCCAAGGTACGC
TACGTGAAGCTGGCCCGTTCCCTCAAGACTTACGGTGTCTCCTTCTTCCTAGTCAAGGAAAAGATGAAGG
GGAAGAATAAACTGGTGCCCAGGCTGTTGGGCATCACTAAGGAGTGTGTGATGCGTGTGGATGAGAAGAC
CAAGGAGGTGATTCAGGAATGGAGCCTCACCAACATCAAACGCTGGGCTGCCTCTCCCAAGAGCTTTACT
CTGGACTTTGGAGACTATCAGGATGGCTACTACTCAGTACAGACGACAGAAGGCGAGCAGATCGCACAGC
TCATTGCTGGCTACATAGATATCATCCTTAAGAAGAAAAAAAGCAAGGACCATTTTGGGCTGGAGGGAGA
TGAAGAGTCTACTATGTTGGAGGACTCAGTGTCTCCCAAAAAGTCAACAGTCCTTCAGCAGCAGTACAAC
CGAGTGGGGAAAGTGGAGCACGGCTCTGTGGCTCTGCCAGCCATCATGCGCTCTGGAGCCTCTGGTCCTG
AGAATTTCCAGGTGGGGAGCATGCCACCTGCCCAGCAGCAGATCACCAGTGGCCAGATGCACCGAGGACA
CATGCCACCTCTGACTTCAGCCCAGCAGGCGCTCACTGGAACCATTAACTCCAGCATGCAGGCTGTGCAG
GCTGCCCAGGCCACTCTGGATGACTTTGAGACTCTACCCCCTCTTGGCCAGGATGCTGCCTCCAAAGCTT
GGCGTAAGAACAAGATGGATGAATCAAAGCATGAGATCCACTCCCAGGTAGATGCCATCACAGCTGGCAC
TGCCTCTGTGGTAAACCTGACAGCAGGAGATCCTGCAGAGACAGACTATACAGCAGTGGGCTGTGCAGTC
ACCACCATCTCTTCCAACCTGACGGAGATGTCCCGTGGGGTGAAGCTATTGGCTGCCCTGCTGGAGGATG
AAGGCGGCAATGGCCGGCCCCTTCTGCAAGCAGCAAAGGGCCTTGCAGGGGCTGTGTCGGAACTGCTTCG
CAGTGCTCAGCCCGCCAGCGCTGAGCCTCGTCAGAACCTGCTGCAGGCAGCCGGGAACGTGGGCCAGGCC
AGTGGGGAGCTGTTGCAGCAAATTGGGGAAAGTGACACTGACCCCCACTTCCAGGATGTTCTAATGCAGC
TAGCAAACGCAGTGGCAAGTGCTGCAGCCGCCCTGGTCCTCAAGGCCAAGAGTGTGGCCCAGCGCACAGA
GGATTCCGGGCTTCAGACCCAAGTGATTGCTGCAGCTACGCAATGTGCTCTGTCCACTTCCCAGCTGGTG
GCCTGTACCAAGGTGGTAGCACCTACAATCAGCTCACCTGTGTGCCAAGAACAGCTAGTCGAGGCTGGGC
GACTGGTGGCCAAAGCTGTGGAGGGCTGTGTGTCTGCCTCGCAAGCAGCTACAGAAGATGGACAGCTGCT
TCGAGGGGTAGGAGCAGCAGCCACGGCTGTCACCCAGGCCCTCAATGAGCTGCTGCAGCACGTGAAGGCC
CACGCCACCGGAGCTGGGCCTGCCGGTCGGTATGACCAAGCCACTGATACCATCCTCACCGTCACTGAAA
ACATCTTCAGCTCCATGGGTGATGCTGGGGAGATGGTGCGCCAGGCCCGCATCCTGGCCCAAGCCACCTC
AGACCTGGTCAATGCTATCAAGGCCGATGCTGAGGGGGAGAGTGATCTGGAGAACTCTAGAAAGCTCCTG
AGTGCTGCCAAGATCCTCGCTGATGCCACCGCCAAGATGGTGGAGGCGGCCAAGGGAGCAGCCGCCCACC
CTGACAGTGAGGAACAGCAGCAGCGACTGCGTGAAGCAGCTGAGGGGCTTCGCATGGCCACCAATGCAGC
TGCGCAGAACGCCATCAAGAAGAAGTTGGTGCAGCGCCTGGAGCATGCAGCCAAGCAAGCTGCAGCCTCT
GCAACACAGACCATTGCTGCAGCCCAACATGCAGCCTCTGCCCCCAAGGCCTCTGCGGGCCCCCAGCCCC
TACTGGTGCAGAGCTGTAAGGCCGTGGCAGAGCAGATTCCGTTGCTGGTGCAGGGTGTCCGAGGAAGTCA
AGCTCAGCCTGACAGCCCTAGTGCTCAGCTCGCCCTCATTGCTGCCAGCCAGAGCTTCCTGCAGCCAGGT
GGGAAGATGGTGGCAGCGGCAAAAGCCTCAGTGCCAACAATTCAGGACCAGGCTTCAGCGATGCAGCTGA
GTCAGTGCGCAAAGAACCTAGGCACTGCCCTGGCCGAGCTGCGCACTGCTGCTCAGAAGGCTCAGGAGGC
ATGTGGACCTTTGGAGATGGATTCTGCACTGAGTGTTGTACAAAATCTAGAGAAAGACCTACAGGAAATA
AAAGCAGCAGCTCGAGATGGCAAGCTTAAGCCCTTACCTGGGGAAACAATGGAGAAGTGTACCCAAGATC
TTGGCAACAGCACCAAAGCGGTGAGCTCTGCCATCGCCAAGCTGCTGGGGGAGATTGCCCAGGGCAACGA
GAACTATGCAGGTATTGCAGCTCGGGATGTAGCTGGTGGACTAAGGTCACTAGCCCAGGCTGCGCGGGGT
GTGGCTGCGCTGACATCAGATCCTGCAGTGCAGGCCATTGTGCTTGACACAGCCAGCGACGTTCTGGACA
AGGCCAGCAGCCTCATTGAAGAGGCAAAAAAAGCATCTGGACACCCAGGGGACCCAGAAAGCCAGCAAAG
GCTTGCTCAGGTAGCTAAAGCAGTGACCCAAGCCCTGAACCGCTGTGTCAGCTGCCTGCCTGGCCAAAGA
GACGTGGATAATGCCCTACGAGCCGTTGGAGATGCCAGCAAGCGACTCCTGAGTGACTTGCTTCCTCCAA
GCACGGGGACATTTCAAGAAGCACAGAGCCGATTGAATGAAGCTGCAGCTGGGTTAAATCAGGCCGCCAC
AGAACTGGTGCAAGCCTCCCGAGGAACTCCTCAGGACCTGGCTCGGGCCTCCGGCCGATTTGGACAGGAC
TTCAGCACCTTCCTGGAAGCTGGTGTGGAGATGGCCGGACAGGCCCCGAGCCAGGAGGACCGAGCCCAGG
TGGTGTCCAACCTGAAGGGCATATCCATGTCTTCAAGCAAACTTCTCCTTGCCGCTAAGGCCTTGTCCAC
AGACCCTGCTTCTCCCAACCTCAAGAGTCAGCTGGCTGCGGCTGCCCGGGCAGTGACGGACAGCATCAAC
CAGCTCATCACCATGTGCACCCAGCAGGCACCTGGCCAGAAGGAGTGTGACAATGCACTTCGGCAGCTAG
AGACAGTCCGAGAACTCCTGGAGAATCCAGTCCAGCCCATCAACGACATGTCCTACTTCGGTTGCTTGGA
CAGTGTCATGGAGAACTCCAAGGTCCTAGGTGAGGCCATGACTGGCATCTCCCAAAATGCCAAGAATGGA
AATCTGCCGGAGTTTGGAGATGCCATTGCCACAGCCTCCAAGGCTCTCTGTGGCTTCACGGAGGCAGCCG
CACAGGCAGCATATCTAGTTGGTGTCTCTGACCCCAACAGCCAAGCTGGACAGCAAGGACTGGTGGAACC
CACACAGTTTGCCCGTGCAAACCAGGCAATTCAGATGGCCTGTCAGAGTCTGGGGGAGCCTGGCTGTACC
CAGGCCCAGGTGTTATCTGCAGCCACTATTGTAGCCAAACACACATCTGCATTGTGTAACAGCTGTCGCC
TGGCTTCCGCTAGGACTGCCAATCCCACTGCCAAGCGCCAGTTTGTACAGTCAGCCAAGGAGGTGGCCAA
CAGTACAGCCAATCTTGTCAAGACCATCAAGGCACTAGATGGGGACTTCACAGAAGAGAACCGTGCCCAG
TGCCGAGCAGCCACAGCCCCTCTGCTGGAAGCTGTGGATAACCTGAGTGCCTTTGCCTCCAACCCTGAGT
TCTCCAGCGTCCCTGCCCAGATCAGCCCTGAGGGCAGAGCAGCCATGGAGCCCATTGTAATCTCTGCTAA
GACAATGTTGGAGAGTGCTGGAGGGCTCATCCAGACAGCTCGGGCGTTAGCAGTCAATCCCCGAGACCCC
CCACGTTGGTCTGTGCTAGCTGGCCACTCTCGGACTGTCTCAGATTCCATCAAGAAACTTATTACAAGCA
TGAGGGACAAAGCCCCAGGGCAGCTGGAGTGTGAGACAGCCATTGCGGCTCTGAACAGCTGCTTGCGGGA
CCTAGATCAGGCTTCGCTTGCCGCTGTCAGCCAGCAGCTTGCTCCCCGTGAAGGAATCTCTCAAGAGGCT
TTGCACACCCAGATGCTCACTGCAGTGCAAGAAATTTCTCATCTCATTGAGCCGCTGGCCAGCGCTGCTC
GGGCTGAAGCCTCCCAGCTGGGACACAAGGTGTCCCAAATGGCCCAGTACTTTGAACCACTCACCCTGGC
TGCAGTGGGTGCTGCGTCTAAGACCCTGAGCCACCCGCAGCAGATGGCACTTCTGGACCAGACTAAAACG
TTGGCAGAGTCTGCCTTGCAGTTGCTATATACTGCCAAGGAGGCTGGTGGTAACCCCAAGCAAGCAGCAC
ACACCCAGGAAGCCCTGGAGGAGGCTGTGCAGATGATGACAGAGGCCGTAGAAGACCTGACGACGACCCT
CAACGAAGCAGCCAGTGCTGCAGGAGTCGTTGGCGGCATGGTGGACTCTATCACTCAGGCCATCAACCAG
CTAGATGAAGGACCTATGGGTGACCCAGAAGGCTCATTCGTAGATTACCAGACAACCATGGTGAGGACAG
CCAAGGCCATTGCTGTCACTGTTCAGGAGATGGTAACCAAGTCAAACACCAGCCCTGAAGAGCTAGGCCC
TCTTGCCAACCAGCTGACCAGTGACTATGGCCGACTGGCCTCACAAGCCAAGCCTGCAGCTGTGGCTGCT
GAAAATGAAGAGATAGGCGCTCACATCAAACACCGAGTACAGGAGCTGGGCCATGGCTGCTCTGCTCTGG
TCACCAAGGCAGGTGCCTTGCAGTGTAGCCCCAGTGATGTCTACACCAAGAAGGAGCTCATAGAGTGTGC
CCGCAGAGTGTCAGAGAAGGTCTCCCATGTTCTGGCTGCACTCCAGGCTGGGAATCGTGGTACCCAGGCC
TGCATTACAGCAGCCAGTGCTGTGTCTGGTATCATTGCTGACCTCGACACCACCATCATGTTCGCTACTG
CTGGCACACTTAACCGTGAGGGTGCTGAAACTTTTGCTGACCACCGGGAGGGTATCTTAAAGACAGCAAA
GGTTCTTGTGGAGGACACCAAGGTCCTAGTGCAGAATGCAGCTGGGAGCCAGGAGAAGTTGGCACAAGCC
GCCCAGTCCTCCGTGGCCACCATTACCCGCCTCGCTGATGTGGTCAAGCTCGGTGCAGCCAGCCTAGGAG
CCGAAGACCCTGAAACTCAGGTGGTGCTGATCAATGCAGTAAAGGACGTAGCCAAGGCCCTGGGTGACCT
CATCAGCGCTACGAAGGCTGCAGCGGGCAAAGTTGGGGATGACCCTGCAGTGTGGCAGCTCAAGAACTCT
GCCAAGGTGATGGTGACCAATGTGACATCATTGCTCAAGACAGTGAAGGCTGTGGAAGATGAGGCCACCA
AAGGCACACGGGCCCTAGAGGCAACCACAGAGCACATACGTCAGGAACTGGCGGTCTTCTGTTCCCCAGA
GCCACCTGCCAAGACCTCTACCCCTGAAGACTTCATCCGAATGACCAAGGGTATTACTATGGCAACAGCC
AAAGCCGTTGCTGCTGGCAATTCCTGTCGACAGGAAGATGTCATTGCCACAGCCAATCTGAGCCGACGGG
CTATTGCGGACATGCTTCGGGCTTGCAAGGAAGCAGCTTTCCACCCAGAAGTGGCGCCTGATGTACGGCT
CCGAGCCCTGCACTATGGCCGGGAGTGTGCCAATGGTTACCTGGAACTGCTGGACCACGTGCTGCTGACC
CTTCAGAAGCCAAACCCAGACCTGAAGCAGCAGCTAACTGGACACTCAAAGCGGGTTGCTGGCTCTGTGA
CTGAGCTCATCCAGGCTGCTGAAGCCATGAAAGGAACAGAGTGGGTGGACCCAGAGGACCCTACTGTCAT
TGCTGAGAATGAGCTCTTGGGAGCCGCAGCCGCCATCGAGGCTGCAGCCAAGAAGCTGGAGCAGCTGAAG
CCCAGGGCCAAACCCAAGGAGGCGGATGAGTCCTTGAACTTTGAGGAACAAATCCTAGAAGCTGCCAAGT
CCATCGCTGCAGCCACCAGTGCACTGGTAAAGGCTGCGTCAGCAGCCCAGAGGGAGCTGGTGGCTCAAGG
AAAGGTGGGCGCCATTCCAGCCAATGCACTGGATGATGGGCAGTGGTCGCAGGGCCTCATTTCCGCTGCC
CGTATGGTGGCTGCGGCCACCAACAATCTGTGTGAAGCAGCTAACGCAGCTGTCCAGGGCCATGCTAGCC
AGGAGAAACTCATTTCCTCAGCCAAGCAAGTAGCTGCCTCCACAGCTCAGCTCCTGGTAGCTTGCAAGGT
CAAAGCAGATCAGGACTCTGAGGCAATGAAACGGCTCCAGGCTGCTGGCAATGCAGTGAAGAGGGCCTCA
GATAACCTGGTAAAGGCGGCCCAGAAAGCTGCAGCCTTCGAAGACCAGGAGAATGAGACGGTGGTGGTGA
AGGAGAAAATGGTTGGGGGCATTGCCCAGATTATCGCAGCACAGGAAGAGATGCTTCGGAAGGAACGAGA
GCTGGAAGAGGCTCGGAAAAAGCTCGCCCAGATCCGGCAGCAGCAGTACAAGTTCTTGCCTTCAGAGCTT
CGAGACGAGCACGGAGGATCCGGAATGGTGAGCAAGGGCGAGGAGCTGTTCACCGGGGTGGTGCCCATCC
TGGTCGAGCTGGACGGCGACGTAAACGGCCACAAGTTCAGCGTGTCCGGCGAGGGCGAGGGCGATGCCAC
CTACGGCAAGCTGACCCTGAAGTTCATCTGCACCACCGGCAAGCTGCCCGTGCCCTGGCCCACCCTCGTG
ACCACCCTGACCTACGGCGTGCAGTGCTTCAGCCGCTACCCCGACCACATGAAGCAGCACGACTTCTTCA
AGTCCGCCATGCCCGAAGGCTACGTCCAGGAGCGCACCATCTTCTTCAAGGACGACGGCAACTACAAGAC
CCGCGCCGAGGTGAAGTTCGAGGGCGACACCCTGGTGAACCGCATCGAGCTGAAGGGCATCGACTTCAAG
GAGGACGGCAACATCCTGGGGCACAAGCTGGAGTACAACTACAACAGCCACAACGTCTATATCATGGCCG
ACAAGCAGAAGAACGGCATCAAGGTGAACTTCAAGATCCGCCACAACATCGAGGACGGCAGCGTGCAGCT
CGCCGACCACTACCAGCAGAACACCCCCATCGGCGACGGCCCCGTGCTGCTGCCCGACAACCACTACCTG
AGCACCCAGTCCGCCCTGAGCAAAGACCCCAACGAGAAGCGCGATCACATGGTCCTGCTGGAGTTCGTGA
CCGCCGCCGGGATCACTCTCGGCATGGACGAGCTGTACAAGTAACCGCGGGCCCGGGATCCACCGGATCT
AGATAACTGATCATAATCAGCCATACCACATTTGTAGAGGTTTTACTTGCTTTAAAAAACCTCCCACACC
TCCCCCTGAACCTGAAACATAAAATGAATGCAATTGTTGTTGTTAACTTGTTTATTGCAGCTTATAATGG
TTACAAATAAAGCAATAGCATCACAAATTTCACAAATAAAGCATTTTTTTCACTGCATTCTAGTTGTGGT
TTGTCCAAACTCATCAATGTATCTTAACGCGTAAATTGTAAGCGTTAATATTTTGTTAAAATTCGCGTTA
AATTTTTGTTAAATCAGCTCATTTTTTAACCAATAGGCCGAAATCGGCAAAATCCCTTATAAATCAAAAG
AATAGACCGAGATAGGGT
[37 nt withheld, positions 9399-9435]
AAAGAACGTGGACTCCAACGTCAAAGG
[49 nt withheld, positions 9463-9511]
T
[91 nt withheld, positions 9513-9603]
G
[124 nt withheld, positions 9605-9728]
CAGGTGGCACTTTTCGGGGAAATGTGCGCGGAACCCCTATTTGTTTATTTTTCTAAATACATTCAAATAT
GTATCCGCTCATGAGACAATAACCCTGATAAATGCTTCAATAATATTGAAAAAGGAAGAGTCCTGAGGCG
GAAAGAACCAGCTGTGGAATGTGTGTCAGTTAGGGTGTGGAAAGTCCCCAGGCTCCCCAGCAGGCAGAAG
TATGCAAAGCATGCATCTCAATTAGTCAGCAACCAGGTGTGGAAAGTCCCCAGGCTCCCCAGCAGGCAGA
AGTATGCAAAGCATGCATCTCAATTAGTCAGCAACCATAGTCCCGCCCCTAACTCCGCCCATCCCGCCCC
TAACTCCGCCCAGTTCCGCCCATTCTCCGCCCCATGGCTGACTAATTTTTTTTATTTATGCAGAGGCCGA
GGCCGCCTCGGCCTCTGAGCTATTCCAGAAGTAGTGAGGAGGCTTTTTTGGAGGCCTAGGCTTTTGCAAA
GATCGATCAAGAGACAGGATGAGGATCGTTTCGCATGATTGAACAAGATGGATTGCACGCAGGTTCTCCG
GCCGCTTGGGTGGAGAGGCTATTCGGCTATGACTGGGCACAACAGACAATCGGCTGCTCTGATGCCGCCG
TGTTCCGGCTGTCAGCGCAGGGGCGCCCGGTTCTTTTTGTCAAGACCGACCTGTCCGGTGCCCTGAATGA
ACTGCAAGACGAGGCAGCGCGGCTATCGTGGCTGGCCACGACGGGCGTTCCTTGCGCAGCTGTGCTCGAC
GTTGTCACTGAAGCGGGAAGGGACTGGCTGCTATTGGGCGAAGTGCCGGGGCAGGATCTCCTGTCATCTC
ACCTTGCTCCTGCCGAGAAAGTATCCATCATGGCTGATGCAATGCGGCGGCTGCATACGCTTGATCCGGC
TACCTGCCCATTCGACCACCAAGCGAAACATCGCATCGAGCGAGCACGTACTCGGATGGAAGCCGGTCTT
GTCGATCAGGATGATCTGGACGAAGAGCATCAGGGGCTCGCGCCAGCCGAACTGTTCGCCAGGCTCAAGG
CGAGCATGCCCGACGGCGAGGATCTCGTCGTGACCCATGGCGATGCCTGCTTGCCGAATATCATGGTGGA
AAATGGCCGCTTTTCTGGATTCATCGACTGTGGCCGGCTGGGTGTGGCGGACCGCTATCAGGACATAGCG
TTGGCTACCCGTGATATTGCTGAAGAGCTTGGCGGCGAATGGGCTGACCGCTTCCTCGTGCTTTACGGTA
TCGCCGCTCCCGATTCGCAGCGCATCGCCTTCTATCGCCTTCTTGACGAGTTCTTCTGAGCGGGACTCTG
GGGTTCGAAATGACCGACCAAGCGACGCCCAACCTGCCATCACGAGATTTCGATTCCACCGCCGCCTTCT
ATGAAAGGTTGGGCTTCGGAATCGTTTTCCGGGACGCCGGCTGGATGATCCTCCAGCGCGGGGATCTCAT
GCTGGAGTTCTTCGCCCACCCTAGGGGGAGGCTAACTGAAACACGGAAGGAGACAATACCGGAAGGAACC
CGCGCTATGACGGCAATAAAAAGACAGAATAAAACGCACGGTGTTGGGTCGTTTGTTCATAAACGCGGGG
TTCGGTCCCAGGGCTGGCACTCTGTCGATACCCCACCGAGACCCCATTGGGGCCAATACGCCCGCGTTTC
TTCCTTTTCCCCACCCCACCCCCCAAGTTCGGGTGAAGGCCCAGGGCTCGCAGCCAACGTCGGGGCGGCA
GGCCCTGCCATAGCCTCAGGTTACTCATATATACTTTAGATTGATTTAAAACTTCATTTTTAATTTAAAA
GGATCTAGGTGAAGATCCTTTTTGATAATCTCATGACCAAAATCCCTTAACGTGAGTTTTCGTTCCACTG
AGCGTCAGACCCCGTAGAAAAGATCAAAGGATCTTCTTGAGATCCTTTTTTTCTGCGCGTAATCTGCTGC
TTGCAAACAAAAAAACCACCGCTACCAGCGGTGGTTTGTTTGCCGGATCAAGAGCTACCAACTCTTTTTC
CGAAGGTAACTGGCTTCAGCAGAGCGCAGATACCAAATACTGTTCTTCTAGTGTAGCCGTAGTTAGGCCA
CCACTTCAAGAACTCTGTAGCACCGCCTACATACCTCGCTCTGCTAATCCTGTTACCAGTGGCTGCTGCC
AGTGGCGATAAGTCGTGTCTTACCGGGTTGGACTCAAGACGATAGTTACCGGATAAGGCGCAGCGGTCGG
GCTGAACGGGGGGTTCGTGCACACAGCCCAGCTTGGAGCGAACGACCTACACCGAACTGAGATACCTACA
GCGTGAGCTATGAGAAAGCGCCACGCTTCCCGAAGGGAGAAAGGCGGACAGGTATCCGGTAAGCGGCAGG
GTCGGAACAGGAGAGCGCACGAGGGAGCTTCCAGGGGGAAACGCCTGGTATCTTTATAGTCCTGTCGGGT
TTCGCCACCTCTGACTTGAGCGTCGATTTTTGTGATGCTCGTCAGGGGGGCGGAGCCTATGGAAAAACGC
CAGCAACGCGGCCTTTTTACGGTTCCTGGCCTTTTGCTGGCCTTTTGCTCACATGTTCTTTCCTGCGTTA
TCCCCTGATTCTGTGGATAACCGTATTACCGCCATGCAT
Features (pLannotate 1.2.2; 14 found; start..end, strand, type, name):
     61..364     +  enhancer       CMV enhancer: human cytomegalovirus immediate early enhancer
    365..568     +  promoter       CMV promoter: human cytomegalovirus (CMV) immediate early promoter
    650..8272    +  CDS            Tln1: TLN1_MOUSE - Also known as Tln. Experimental evidence at protein level: Swiss-Prot protein existence level 1. Probably involved in connections of major cytoskeletal structures to the plasma membrane. High molecular weight cytoskeletal protein concentrated at regions of cell-substratum contact and, in lymphocytes, at cell-cell contacts. From Mus musculus (Mouse).
   8285..9004    +  CDS            EGFP: the original enhanced GFP (Yang et al., 1996) mammalian codon-optimized
   9004..9026    +  misc_feature   MCS (fragment): multiple cloning site
   9038..9122    +  CDS            large T antigen (fragment): large T antigen from SV40 (simian virus 40)
   9145..9266    +  polyA_signal   SV40 poly(A) signal: SV40 polyadenylation signal
   9300..9728    -  rep_origin     f1 ori (sequence partly withheld): f1 bacteriophage origin of replication; arrow indicates direction of (+) strand synthesis
   9755..9859    +  promoter       AmpR promoter: bla
   9861..10218   +  promoter       SV40 promoter: SV40 enhancer and early promoter
  10253..11047   +  CDS            NeoR/KanR: aminoglycoside phosphotransferase from Tn5; aph(3')-II (or nptII); confers resistance to neomycin, kanamycin, and G418 (Geneticin®)
  11068..11220   +  CDS            ble (fragment): BLE_KLEPN - Experimental evidence at protein level: Swiss-Prot protein existence level 1. Binding protein with a strong affinity to the bleomycin family of antibiotics. Binds to CL990; an antimitotic-antibiotic compound. From Klebsiella pneumoniae.
  11279..11326   +  polyA_signal   HSV TK poly(A) signal: herpes simplex virus thymidine kinase polyadenylation signal (Cole and Stacy, 1985)
  11655..12243   +  rep_origin     ori: high-copy-number ColE1/pMB1/pBR322/pUC origin of replication
