[The description below was written by a language model from this plasmid's Addgene catalogue record and pLannotate feature annotations shown in this document.]
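Description:
pEGFP_WT-talin1 (1-2541) is a mammalian expression plasmid built on the Clontech pEGFP-C1 backbone and carrying full-length wild-type mouse talin-1 (Tln1, residues 1–2541) fused to EGFP. The 7.6 kb talin coding sequence brings the total size to about 12.4 kb. Transcription is driven by the human cytomegalovirus immediate-early enhancer and promoter and terminated by the SV40 polyadenylation signal. Although the backbone is named as the C1 type, in which EGFP normally precedes the insert, both the catalogue entry and the feature table place EGFP immediately downstream of the talin open reading frame, so the fluorescent protein sits at the C terminus of talin. A remnant of the multiple cloning site follows EGFP.

The plasmid replicates at high copy in E. coli from a pUC-type ColE1 origin and also has an f1 origin for single-stranded DNA production. Selection relies on the Tn5 aminoglycoside phosphotransferase (NeoR/KanR) cassette. This is preceded by a bacterial bla promoter and the SV40 early promoter and followed by the HSV TK poly(A) signal, so the same gene gives kanamycin resistance in bacteria and G418 resistance in mammalian cells. The short large T antigen and ble annotations are fragments that probably reflect residual backbone sequence rather than functional genes.

Talin is a large cytoskeletal protein concentrated at cell–substratum contacts. This construct allows expression and live or fixed-cell visualisation of the wild-type protein. It was deposited with a study of cancer-associated talin point mutations and their effects on cell adhesion and migration, where a wild-type construct like this would presumably serve as the reference.
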