Addgene plasmid #166112: pEGFP_WT-talin1 (1-2541)
Purpose: For expression of full-length wild-type mouse talin-1 in mammalian cells. Contains C-terminal EGFP tag.
Depositing lab: Vesa Hytönen. Depositing organization: Tampere University, BioMediTech. Publication: Cancer associated talin point mutations disorganise cell adhesion and migration. Azizi L, Cowell AR, Mykuliak VV, Goult BT, Turkki P, Hytonen VP. Sci Rep. 2021 Jan 11;11(1):347. doi: 10.1038/s41598-020-77911-4. PubMed 33431906.
Backbone
  Vector backbone: pEGFP-C1
  Backbone manufacturer: Clontech
  Backbone size w/o insert (bp): 4734
  Total vector size (bp): 12357
  Vector type: Mammalian Expression ; CMV promoter
Growth in bacteria
  Bacterial resistance: Kanamycin, 50 μg/mL
  Growth temperature: 37°C
  Growth strain: DH5alpha
  Growth instructions: For MidiPrep according to the instructions from the kit.
  Copy number: High Copy
Gene/Insert
  Gene/Insert name: WT-Talin-1 (alt name: TLN1)
  Species: M. musculus (mouse)
  Insert size (bp): 7623
  Entrez Gene: Tln1 (a.k.a. Tln)
  Tag / fusion protein: EGFP (C terminal on insert)
Terms and licenses: Academic/Nonprofit Terms; Industry Terms: Not Available to Industry
How to cite: pEGFP_WT-talin1 (1-2541) was a gift from Vesa Hytönen (Addgene plasmid # 166112 ; http://n2t.net/addgene:166112 ; RRID:Addgene_166112)
