>Addgene plasmid #166112 | pEGFP_WT-talin1 (1-2541) | depositor partial sequence | sequence record 322599 | full length WT-talin-1
ATGGTTGCGCTTTCGCTGAAGATTAGCATTGGGAATGTGGTGAAGACGATGCAATTTGAGCCATCTACCA
TGGTGTACGACGCCTGCCGCATGATTCGTGAGCGGATCCCAGAGGCCCTGGCTGGCCCTCCCAACGACTT
TGGGCTCTTTCTGTCAGATGATGACCCCAAAAAAGGCATCTGGCTAGAGGCTGGGAAAGCTTTGGACTAC
TACATGCTCCGAAATGGGGACACCATGGAGTACAGAAAAAAGCAGAGACCCCTGAAGATCCGGATGTTAG
ACGGAACGGTGAAGACTATCATGGTGGATGACTCCAAGACCGTCACAGACATGCTCATGACCATTTGTGC
CCGAATTGGTATCACCAACCATGATGAGTATTCACTGGTTCGAGAGCTGATGGAAGAAAAGAAAGATGAG
GGGACAGGGACCCTGAGAAAAGACAAGACCCTACTGCGAGATGAAAAGAAGATGGAGAAGCTAAAGCAGA
AGTTGCACACAGACGATGAGTTGAACTGGCTGGACCATGGGCGGACACTGAGGGAACAGGGAGTGGAAGA
GCATGAGACGTTGCTGCTGCGGAGAAAGTTCTTCTACTCAGACCAGAATGTGGATTCCCGAGACCCTGTA
CAGCTGAACCTTCTCTATGTGCAGGCACGAGATGACATCCTGAATGGCTCCCATCCTGTCTCCTTTGACA
AGGCCTGTGAATTTGCAGGCTTCCAGTGCCAGATCCAGTTTGGACCTCACAATGAACAGAAGCACAAGGC
TGGCTTCCTTGACCTGAAGGACTTCCTGCCCAAGGAGTATGTGAAGCAGAAGGGAGAGCGTAAGATCTTT
CAGGCACACAAGAATTGTGGGCAGATGAGTGAAATTGAGGCCAAGGTACGCTACGTGAAGCTGGCCCGTT
CCCTCAAGACTTACGGTGTCTCCTTCTTCCTAGTCAAGGAAAAGATGAAGGGGAAGAATAAACTGGTGCC
CAGGCTGTTGGGCATCACTAAGGAGTGTGTGATGCGTGTGGATGAGAAGACCAAGGAGGTGATTCAGGAA
TGGAGCCTCACCAACATCAAACGCTGGGCTGCCTCTCCCAAGAGCTTTACTCTGGACTTTGGAGACTATC
AGGATGGCTACTACTCAGTACAGACGACAGAAGGCGAGCAGATCGCACAGCTCATTGCTGGCTACATAGA
TATCATCCTTAAGAAGAAAAAAAGCAAGGACCATTTTGGGCTGGAGGGAGATGAAGAGTCTACTATGTTG
GAGGACTCAGTGTCTCCCAAAAAGTCAACAGTCCTTCAGCAGCAGTACAACCGAGTGGGGAAAGTGGAGC
ACGGCTCTGTGGCTCTGCCAGCCATCATGCGCTCTGGAGCCTCTGGTCCTGAGAATTTCCAGGTGGGGAG
CATGCCACCTGCCCAGCAGCAGATCACCAGTGGCCAGATGCACCGAGGACACATGCCACCTCTGACTTCA
GCCCAGCAGGCGCTCACTGGAACCATTAACTCCAGCATGCAGGCTGTGCAGGCTGCCCAGGCCACTCTGG
ATGACTTTGAGACTCTACCCCCTCTTGGCCAGGATGCTGCCTCCAAAGCTTGGCGTAAGAACAAGATGGA
TGAATCAAAGCATGAGATCCACTCCCAGGTAGATGCCATCACAGCTGGCACTGCCTCTGTGGTAAACCTG
ACAGCAGGAGATCCTGCAGAGACAGACTATACAGCAGTGGGCTGTGCAGTCACCACCATCTCTTCCAACC
TGACGGAGATGTCCCGTGGGGTGAAGCTATTGGCTGCCCTGCTGGAGGATGAAGGCGGCAATGGCCGGCC
CCTTCTGCAAGCAGCAAAGGGCCTTGCAGGGGCTGTGTCGGAACTGCTTCGCAGTGCTCAGCCCGCCAGC
GCTGAGCCTCGTCAGAACCTGCTGCAGGCAGCCGGGAACGTGGGCCAGGCCAGTGGGGAGCTGTTGCAGC
AAATTGGGGAAAGTGACACTGACCCCCACTTCCAGGATGTTCTAATGCAGCTAGCAAACGCAGTGGCAAG
TGCTGCAGCCGCCCTGGTCCTCAAGGCCAAGAGTGTGGCCCAGCGCACAGAGGATTCCGGGCTTCAGACC
CAAGTGATTGCTGCAGCTACGCAATGTGCTCTGTCCACTTCCCAGCTGGTGGCCTGTACCAAGGTGGTAG
CACCTACAATCAGCTCACCTGTGTGCCAAGAACAGCTAGTCGAGGCTGGGCGACTGGTGGCCAAAGCTGT
GGAGGGCTGTGTGTCTGCCTCGCAAGCAGCTACAGAAGATGGACAGCTGCTTCGAGGGGTAGGAGCAGCA
GCCACGGCTGTCACCCAGGCCCTCAATGAGCTGCTGCAGCACGTGAAGGCCCACGCCACCGGAGCTGGGC
CTGCCGGTCGGTATGACCAAGCCACTGATACCATCCTCACCGTCACTGAAAACATCTTCAGCTCCATGGG
TGATGCTGGGGAGATGGTGCGCCAGGCCCGCATCCTGGCCCAAGCCACCTCAGACCTGGTCAATGCTATC
AAGGCCGATGCTGAGGGGGAGAGTGATCTGGAGAACTCTAGAAAGCTCCTGAGTGCTGCCAAGATCCTCG
CTGATGCCACCGCCAAGATGGTGGAGGCGGCCAAGGGAGCAGCCGCCCACCCTGACAGTGAGGAACAGCA
GCAGCGACTGCGTGAAGCAGCTGAGGGGCTTCGCATGGCCACCAATGCAGCTGCGCAGAACGCCATCAAG
AAGAAGTTGGTGCAGCGCCTGGAGCATGCAGCCAAGCAAGCTGCAGCCTCTGCAACACAGACCATTGCTG
CAGCCCAACATGCAGCCTCTGCCCCCAAGGCCTCTGCGGGCCCCCAGCCCCTACTGGTGCAGAGCTGTAA
GGCCGTGGCAGAGCAGATTCCGTTGCTGGTGCAGGGTGTCCGAGGAAGTCAAGCTCAGCCTGACAGCCCT
AGTGCTCAGCTCGCCCTCATTGCTGCCAGCCAGAGCTTCCTGCAGCCAGGTGGGAAGATGGTGGCAGCGG
CAAAAGCCTCAGTGCCAACAATTCAGGACCAGGCTTCAGCGATGCAGCTGAGTCAGTGCGCAAAGAACCT
AGGCACTGCCCTGGCCGAGCTGCGCACTGCTGCTCAGAAGGCTCAGGAGGCATGTGGACCTTTGGAGATG
GATTCTGCACTGAGTGTTGTACAAAATCTAGAGAAAGACCTACAGGAAATAAAAGCAGCAGCTCGAGATG
GCAAGCTTAAGCCCTTACCTGGGGAAACAATGGAGAAGTGTACCCAAGATCTTGGCAACAGCACCAAAGC
GGTGAGCTCTGCCATCGCCAAGCTGCTGGGGGAGATTGCCCAGGGCAACGAGAACTATGCAGGTATTGCA
GCTCGGGATGTAGCTGGTGGACTAAGGTCACTAGCCCAGGCTGCGCGGGGTGTGGCTGCGCTGACATCAG
ATCCTGCAGTGCAGGCCATTGTGCTTGACACAGCCAGCGACGTTCTGGACAAGGCCAGCAGCCTCATTGA
AGAGGCAAAAAAAGCATCTGGACACCCAGGGGACCCAGAAAGCCAGCAAAGGCTTGCTCAGGTAGCTAAA
GCAGTGACCCAAGCCCTGAACCGCTGTGTCAGCTGCCTGCCTGGCCAAAGAGACGTGGATAATGCCCTAC
GAGCCGTTGGAGATGCCAGCAAGCGACTCCTGAGTGACTTGCTTCCTCCAAGCACGGGGACATTTCAAGA
AGCACAGAGCCGATTGAATGAAGCTGCAGCTGGGTTAAATCAGGCCGCCACAGAACTGGTGCAAGCCTCC
CGAGGAACTCCTCAGGACCTGGCTCGGGCCTCCGGCCGATTTGGACAGGACTTCAGCACCTTCCTGGAAG
CTGGTGTGGAGATGGCCGGACAGGCCCCGAGCCAGGAGGACCGAGCCCAGGTGGTGTCCAACCTGAAGGG
CATATCCATGTCTTCAAGCAAACTTCTCCTTGCCGCTAAGGCCTTGTCCACAGACCCTGCTTCTCCCAAC
CTCAAGAGTCAGCTGGCTGCGGCTGCCCGGGCAGTGACGGACAGCATCAACCAGCTCATCACCATGTGCA
CCCAGCAGGCACCTGGCCAGAAGGAGTGTGACAATGCACTTCGGCAGCTAGAGACAGTCCGAGAACTCCT
GGAGAATCCAGTCCAGCCCATCAACGACATGTCCTACTTCGGTTGCTTGGACAGTGTCATGGAGAACTCC
AAGGTCCTAGGTGAGGCCATGACTGGCATCTCCCAAAATGCCAAGAATGGAAATCTGCCGGAGTTTGGAG
ATGCCATTGCCACAGCCTCCAAGGCTCTCTGTGGCTTCACGGAGGCAGCCGCACAGGCAGCATATCTAGT
TGGTGTCTCTGACCCCAACAGCCAAGCTGGACAGCAAGGACTGGTGGAACCCACACAGTTTGCCCGTGCA
AACCAGGCAATTCAGATGGCCTGTCAGAGTCTGGGGGAGCCTGGCTGTACCCAGGCCCAGGTGTTATCTG
CAGCCACTATTGTAGCCAAACACACATCTGCATTGTGTAACAGCTGTCGCCTGGCTTCCGCTAGGACTGC
CAATCCCACTGCCAAGCGCCAGTTTGTACAGTCAGCCAAGGAGGTGGCCAACAGTACAGCCAATCTTGTC
AAGACCATCAAGGCACTAGATGGGGACTTCACAGAAGAGAACCGTGCCCAGTGCCGAGCAGCCACAGCCC
CTCTGCTGGAAGCTGTGGATAACCTGAGTGCCTTTGCCTCCAACCCTGAGTTCTCCAGCGTCCCTGCCCA
GATCAGCCCTGAGGGCAGAGCAGCCATGGAGCCCATTGTAATCTCTGCTAAGACAATGTTGGAGAGTGCT
GGAGGGCTCATCCAGACAGCTCGGGCGTTAGCAGTCAATCCCCGAGACCCCCCACGTTGGTCTGTGCTAG
CTGGCCACTCTCGGACTGTCTCAGATTCCATCAAGAAACTTATTACAAGCATGAGGGACAAAGCCCCAGG
GCAGCTGGAGTGTGAGACAGCCATTGCGGCTCTGAACAGCTGCTTGCGGGACCTAGATCAGGCTTCGCTT
GCCGCTGTCAGCCAGCAGCTTGCTCCCCGTGAAGGAATCTCTCAAGAGGCTTTGCACACCCAGATGCTCA
CTGCAGTGCAAGAAATTTCTCATCTCATTGAGCCGCTGGCCAGCGCTGCTCGGGCTGAAGCCTCCCAGCT
GGGACACAAGGTGTCCCAAATGGCCCAGTACTTTGAACCACTCACCCTGGCTGCAGTGGGTGCTGCGTCT
AAGACCCTGAGCCACCCGCAGCAGATGGCACTTCTGGACCAGACTAAAACGTTGGCAGAGTCTGCCTTGC
AGTTGCTATATACTGCCAAGGAGGCTGGTGGTAACCCCAAGCAAGCAGCACACACCCAGGAAGCCCTGGA
GGAGGCTGTGCAGATGATGACAGAGGCCGTAGAAGACCTGACGACGACCCTCAACGAAGCAGCCAGTGCT
GCAGGAGTCGTTGGCGGCATGGTGGACTCTATCACTCAGGCCATCAACCAGCTAGATGAAGGACCTATGG
GTGACCCAGAAGGCTCATTCGTAGATTACCAGACAACCATGGTGAGGACAGCCAAGGCCATTGCTGTCAC
TGTTCAGGAGATGGTAACCAAGTCAAACACCAGCCCTGAAGAGCTAGGCCCTCTTGCCAACCAGCTGACC
AGTGACTATGGCCGACTGGCCTCACAAGCCAAGCCTGCAGCTGTGGCTGCTGAAAATGAAGAGATAGGCG
CTCACATCAAACACCGAGTACAGGAGCTGGGCCATGGCTGCTCTGCTCTGGTCACCAAGGCAGGTGCCTT
GCAGTGTAGCCCCAGTGATGTCTACACCAAGAAGGAGCTCATAGAGTGTGCCCGCAGAGTGTCAGAGAAG
GTCTCCCATGTTCTGGCTGCACTCCAGGCTGGGAATCGTGGTACCCAGGCCTGCATTACAGCAGCCAGTG
CTGTGTCTGGTATCATTGCTGACCTCGACACCACCATCATGTTCGCTACTGCTGGCACACTTAACCGTGA
GGGTGCTGAAACTTTTGCTGACCACCGGGAGGGTATCTTAAAGACAGCAAAGGTTCTTGTGGAGGACACC
AAGGTCCTAGTGCAGAATGCAGCTGGGAGCCAGGAGAAGTTGGCACAAGCCGCCCAGTCCTCCGTGGCCA
CCATTACCCGCCTCGCTGATGTGGTCAAGCTCGGTGCAGCCAGCCTAGGAGCCGAAGACCCTGAAACTCA
GGTGGTGCTGATCAATGCAGTAAAGGACGTAGCCAAGGCCCTGGGTGACCTCATCAGCGCTACGAAGGCT
GCAGCGGGCAAAGTTGGGGATGACCCTGCAGTGTGGCAGCTCAAGAACTCTGCCAAGGTGATGGTGACCA
ATGTGACATCATTGCTCAAGACAGTGAAGGCTGTGGAAGATGAGGCCACCAAAGGCACACGGGCCCTAGA
GGCAACCACAGAGCACATACGTCAGGAACTGGCGGTCTTCTGTTCCCCAGAGCCACCTGCCAAGACCTCT
ACCCCTGAAGACTTCATCCGAATGACCAAGGGTATTACTATGGCAACAGCCAAAGCCGTTGCTGCTGGCA
ATTCCTGTCGACAGGAAGATGTCATTGCCACAGCCAATCTGAGCCGACGGGCTATTGCGGACATGCTTCG
GGCTTGCAAGGAAGCAGCTTTCCACCCAGAAGTGGCGCCTGATGTACGGCTCCGAGCCCTGCACTATGGC
CGGGAGTGTGCCAATGGTTACCTGGAACTGCTGGACCACGTGCTGCTGACCCTTCAGAAGCCAAACCCAG
ACCTGAAGCAGCAGCTAACTGGACACTCAAAGCGGGTTGCTGGCTCTGTGACTGAGCTCATCCAGGCTGC
TGAAGCCATGAAAGGAACAGAGTGGGTGGACCCAGAGGACCCTACTGTCATTGCTGAGAATGAGCTCTTG
GGAGCCGCAGCCGCCATCGAGGCTGCAGCCAAGAAGCTGGAGCAGCTGAAGCCCAGGGCCAAACCCAAGG
AGGCGGATGAGTCCTTGAACTTTGAGGAACAAATCCTAGAAGCTGCCAAGTCCATCGCTGCAGCCACCAG
TGCACTGGTAAAGGCTGCGTCAGCAGCCCAGAGGGAGCTGGTGGCTCAAGGAAAGGTGGGCGCCATTCCA
GCCAATGCACTGGATGATGGGCAGTGGTCGCAGGGCCTCATTTCCGCTGCCCGTATGGTGGCTGCGGCCA
CCAACAATCTGTGTGAAGCAGCTAACGCAGCTGTCCAGGGCCATGCTAGCCAGGAGAAACTCATTTCCTC
AGCCAAGCAAGTAGCTGCCTCCACAGCTCAGCTCCTGGTAGCTTGCAAGGTCAAAGCAGATCAGGACTCT
GAGGCAATGAAACGGCTCCAGGCTGCTGGCAATGCAGTGAAGAGGGCCTCAGATAACCTGGTAAAGGCGG
CCCAGAAAGCTGCAGCCTTCGAAGACCAGGAGAATGAGACGGTGGTGGTGAAGGAGAAAATGGTTGGGGG
CATTGCCCAGATTATCGCAGCACAGGAAGAGATGCTTCGGAAGGAACGAGAGCTGGAAGAGGCTCGGAAA
AAGCTCGCCCAGATCCGGCAGCAGCAGTACAAGTTCTTGCCTTCAGAGCTTCGAGACGAGCAC
